>Addgene plasmid #83762 | MSCV-6NBC-GFP-PGK-Puro-Barcode85 | depositor full sequence | sequence record 159956 | Full Sequence
TGAAAGACCCCACCTGTAGGTTTGGCAAGCTAGCTTAAGTAACGCCATTTTGCAAGGCATGGAAAATACA
TAACTGAGAATAGAGAAGTTCAGATCAAGGTTAGGAACAGAGAGACAGCAGAATATGGGCCAAACAGGAT
ATCTGTGGTAAGCAGTTCCTGCCCCGGCTCAGGGCCAAGAACAGATGGTCCCCAGATGCGGTCCCGCCCT
CAGCAGTTTCTAGAGAACCATCAGATGTTTCCAGGGTGCCCCAAGGACCTGAAATGACCCTGTGCCTTAT
TTGAACTAACCAATCAGTTCGCTTCTCGCTTCTGTTCGCGCGCTTCTGCTCCCCGAGCTCAATAAAAGAG
CCCACAACCCCTCACTCGGCGCGCCAGTCCTCCGATAGACTGCGTCGCCCGGGTACCCGTATTCCCAATA
AAGCCTCTTGCTGTTTGCATCCGAATCGTGGACTCGCTGATCCTTGGGAGGGTCTCCTCAGATTGATTGA
CTGCCCACCTCGGGGGTCTTTCATTTGGAGGTTCCACCGAGATTTGGAGACCCCTGCCCAGGGACCACCG
ACCCCCCCGCCGGGAGGTAAGCTGGCCAGCGGTCGTTTCGTGTCTGTCTCTGTCTTTGTGCGTGTTTGTG
CCGGCATCTAATGTTTGCGCCTGCGTCTGTACTAGTTAGCTAACTAGCTCTGTATCTGGCGGACCCGTGG
TGGAACTGACGAGTTCTGAACACCCGGCCGCAACCCTGGGAGACGTCCCAGGGACTTTGGGGGCCGTTTT
TGTGGCCCGACCTGAGGAAGGGAGTCGATGTGGAATCCGACCCCGTCAGGATATGTGGTTCTGGTAGGAG
ACGAGAACCTAAAACAGTTCCCGCCTCCGTCTGAATTTTTGCTTTCGGTTTGGAACCGAAGCCGCGCGTC
TTGTCTGCTGCAGCGCTGCAGCATCGTTCTGTGTTGTCTCTGTCTGACTGTGTTTCTGTATTTGTCTGAA
AATTAGGGCCAGACTGTTACCACTCCCTTAAGTTTGACCTTAGGTCACTGGAAAGATGTCGAGCGGATCG
CTCACAACCAGTCGGTAGATGTCAAGAAGAGACGTTGGGTTACCTTCTGCTCTGCAGAATGGCCAACCTT
TAACGTCGGATGGCCGCGAGACGGCACCTTTAACCGAGACCTCATCACCCAGGTTAAGATCAAGGTCTTT
TCACCTGGCCCGCATGGACACCCAGACCAGGTCCCCTACATCGTGACCTGGGAAGCCTTGGCTTTTGACC
CCCCTCCCTGGGTCAAGCCCTTTGTACACCCTAAGCCTCCGCCTCCTCTTCCTCCATCCGCCCCGTCTCT
CCCCCTTGAACCTCCTCGTTCGACCCCGCCTCGATCCTCCCTTTATCCAGCCCTCACTCCTTCTCTAGGC
GCCGGAATTAGATCCAGTTATCCACCATGGTGAGCAAGGGCGAGGAGCTGTTCACCGGGGTGGTGCCCAT
CCTGGTCGAGCTGGACGGCGACGTAAACGGCCACAAGTTCAGCGTGTCCGGCGAGGGCGAGGGCGATGCC
ACCTACGGCAAGCTGACCCTGAAGTTCATCTGCACCACCGGCAAGCTGCCCGTGCCCTGGCCCACCCTCG
TGACCACCCTGACCTACGGCGTGCAGTGCTTCAGCCGCTACCCCGACCACATGAAGCAGCACGACTTCTT
CAAGTCCGCCATGCCCGAAGGCTACGTCCAGGAGCGCACCATCTTCTTCAAGGACGACGGCAACTACAAG
ACCCGCGCCGAGGTGAAGTTCGAGGGCGACACCCTGGTGAACCGCATCGAGCTGAAGGGCATCGACTTCA
AGGAGGACGGCAACATCCTGGGGCACAAGCTGGAGTACAACTACAACAGCCACAACGTCTATATCATGGC
CGACAAGCAGAAGAACGGCATCAAGGTGAACTTCAAGATCCGCCACAACATCGAGGACGGCAGCGTGCAG
CTCGCCGACCACTACCAGCAGAACACCCCCATCGGCGACGGCCCCGTGCTGCTGCCCGACAACCACTACC
TGAGCACCCAGTCCGCCCTGAGCAAAGACCCCAACGAGAAGCGCGATCACATGGTCCTGCTGGAGTTCGT
GACCGCCGCCGGGATCACTCTCGGCATGGACGAGCTGTACAAGTAGCGGAGAATTCTACCGGGTAGGGGA
GGCGCTTTTCCCAAGGCAGTCTGGAGCATGCGCTTTAGCAGCCCCGCTGGGCACTTGGCGCTACACAAGT
GGCCTCTGGCCTCGCACACATTCCACATCCACCGGTAGGCGCCAACCGGCTCCGTTCTTTGGTGGCCCCT
TCGCGCCACCTTCTACTCCTCCCCTAGTCAGGAAGTTCCCCCCCGCCCCGCAGCTCGCGTCGTGCAGGAC
GTGACAAATGGAAGTAGCACGTCTCACTAGTCTCGTGCAGATGGACAGCACCGCTGAGCAATGGAAGCGG
GTAGGCCTTTGGGGCAGCGGCCAATAGCAGCTTTGCTCCTTCGCTTTCTGGGCTCAGAGGCTGGGAAGGG
GTGGGTCCGGGGGCGGGCTCAGGGGCGGGCTCAGGGGCGGGGCGGGCGCCCGAAGGTCCTCCGGAGGCCC
GGCATTCTGCACGCTTCAAAAGCGCACGTCTGCCGCGCTGTTCTCCTCTTCCTCATCTCCGGGCCTTTCG
ACCTGCAGCCCAAGCTTACCATGACCGAGTACAAGCCCACGGTGCGCCTCGCCACCCGCGACGACGTCCC
CAGGGCCGTACGCACCCTCGCCGCCGCGTTCGCCGACTACCCCGCCACGCGCCACACCGTCGATCCGGAC
CGCCACATCGAGCGGGTCACCGAGCTGCAAGAACTCTTCCTCACGCGCGTCGGGCTCGACATCGGCAAGG
TGTGGGTCGCGGACGACGGCGCCGCGGTGGCGGTCTGGACCACGCCGGAGAGCGTCGAAGCGGGGGCGGT
GTTCGCCGAGATCGGCCCGCGCATGGCCGAGTTGAGCGGTTCCCGGCTGGCCGCGCAGCAACAGATGGAA
GGCCTCCTGGCGCCGCACCGGCCCAAGGAGCCCGCGTGGTTCCTGGCCACCGTCGGCGTCTCGCCCGACC
ACCAGGGCAAGGGTCTGGGCAGCGCCGTCGTGCTCCCCGGAGTGGAGGCGGCCGAGCGCGCCGGGGTGCC
CGCCTTCCTGGAGACCTCCGCGCCCCGCAACCTCCCCTTCTACGAGCGGCTCGGCTTCACCGTCACCGCC
GACGTCGAGGTGCCCGAAGGACCGCGCACCTGGTGCATGACCCGCAAGCCCGGTGCCTGACGCCCGCCCC
ACGACCCGCAGCGCCCGACCGAAAGGAGCGCACGACCCCATGCATCGATAAAATAAAAGATTTTATTTAG
TCTCCAGAAAAAGGGGGGAATGAAAGACCCCACCTGTAGGTTTGGCAAGCTAGCTTAAGTAACGCCATTT
TGCAAGGCATGGAAAATACATAACTGAGAATAGAGAAGTTCAGATCAAGGTTAGGAACAGAGAGACAGCA
GAATATGGGCCAAACAGGATATCTGTGGTAAGCAGTTCCTGCCCCGGCTCAGGGCCAAGAACAGATGGTC
CCCAGATGCGGTCCCGCCCTCAGCAGTTTCTAGAGAACCATCAGATGTTTCCAGGGTGCCCCAAGGACCT
GAAATGACCCTGTGCCTTATTTGAACTAACCAATCAGTTCGCTTCTCGCTTCTGTTCGCGCGCTTCTGCT
CCCCGAGCTCAATAAAAGAGCCCACAACCCCTCACTCGGCGCGCCAGTCCTCCGATAGACTGCGTCGCCC
GGGTACCCGTGTATCCAATAAACCCTCTTGCAGTTGCATCCGACTTGTGGTCTCGCTGTTCCTTGGGAGG
GTCTCCTCTGAGTGATTGACTACCCGTCAGCGGGGGTCTTTCATGGGTAACAGTTTCTTGAAGTTGGAGA
ACAACATTCTGAGGGTAGGAGTCGAATATTAAGTAATCCTGACTCAATTAGCCACTGTTTTGAATCCACA
TACTCCAATACTCCTGAAATAGTTCATTATGGACAGCGCAGAAGAGCTGGGGAGAATTAATTCGTAATCA
TGGTCATAGCTGTTTCCTGTGTGAAATTGTTATCCGCTCACAATTCCACACAACATACGAGCCGGAAGCA
TAAAGTGTAAAGCCTGGGGTGCCTAATGAGTGAGCTAACTCACATTAATTGCGTTGCGCTCACTGCCCGC
TTTCCAGTCGGGAAACCTGTCGTGCCAGCTGCATTAATGAATCGGCCAACGCGCGGGGAGAGGCGGTTTG
CGTATTGGGCGCTCTTCCGCTTCCTCGCTCACTGACTCGCTGCGCTCGGTCGTTCGGCTGCGGCGAGCGG
TATCAGCTCACTCAAAGGCGGTAATACGGTTATCCACAGAATCAGGGGATAACGCAGGAAAGAACATGTG
AGCAAAAGGCCAGCAAAAGGCCAGGAACCGTAAAAAGGCCGCGTTGCTGGCGTTTTTCCATAGGCTCCGC
CCCCCTGACGAGCATCACAAAAATCGACGCTCAAGTCAGAGGTGGCGAAACCCGACAGGACTATAAAGAT
ACCAGGCGTTTCCCCCTGGAAGCTCCCTCGTGCGCTCTCCTGTTCCGACCCTGCCGCTTACCGGATACCT
GTCCGCCTTTCTCCCTTCGGGAAGCGTGGCGCTTTCTCATAGCTCACGCTGTAGGTATCTCAGTTCGGTG
TAGGTCGTTCGCTCCAAGCTGGGCTGTGTGCACGAACCCCCCGTTCAGCCCGACCGCTGCGCCTTATCCG
GTAACTATCGTCTTGAGTCCAACCCGGTAAGACACGACTTATCGCCACTGGCAGCAGCCACTGGTAACAG
GATTAGCAGAGCGAGGTATGTAGGCGGTGCTACAGAGTTCTTGAAGTGGTGGCCTAACTACGGCTACACT
AGAAGGACAGTATTTGGTATCTGCGCTCTGCTGAAGCCAGTTACCTTCGGAAAAAGAGTTGGTAGCTCTT
GATCCGGCAAACAAACCACCGCTGGTAGCGGTGGTTTTTTTGTTTGCAAGCAGCAGATTACGCGCAGAAA
AAAAGGATCTCAAGAAGATCCTTTGATCTTTTCTACGGGGTCTGACGCTCAGTGGAACGAAAACTCACGT
TAAGGGATTTTGGTCATGAGATTATCAAAAAGGATCTTCACCTAGATCCTTTTAAATTAAAAATGAAGTT
TTAAATCAATCTAAAGTATATATGAGTAAACTTGGTCTGACAGTTACCAATGCTTAATCAGTGAGGCACC
TATCTCAGCGATCTGTCTATTTCGTTCATCCATAGTTGCCTGACTCCCCGTCGTGTAGATAACTACGATA
CGGGAGGGCTTACCATCTGGCCCCAGTGCTGCAATGATACCGCGAGACCCACGCTCACCGGCTCCAGATT
TATCAGCAATAAACCAGCCAGCCGGAAGGGCCGAGCGCAGAAGTGGTCCTGCAACTTTATCCGCCTCCAT
CCAGTCTATTAATTGTTGCCGGGAAGCTAGAGTAAGTAGTTCGCCAGTTAATAGTTTGCGCAACGTTGTT
GCCATTGCTACAGGCATCGTGGTGTCACGCTCGTCGTTTGGTATGGCTTCATTCAGCTCCGGTTCCCAAC
GATCAAGGCGAGTTACATGATCCCCCATGTTGTGCAAAAAAGCGGTTAGCTCCTTCGGTCCTCCGATCGT
TGTCAGAAGTAAGTTGGCCGCAGTGTTATCACTCATGGTTATGGCAGCACTGCATAATTCTCTTACTGTC
ATGCCATCCGTAAGATGCTTTTCTGTGACTGGTGAGTACTCAACCAAGTCATTCTGAGAATAGTGTATGC
GGCGACCGAGTTGCTCTTGCCCGGCGTCAATACGGGATAATACCGCGCCACATAGCAGAACTTTAAAAGT
GCTCATCATTGGAAAACGTTCTTCGGGGCGAAAACTCTCAAGGATCTTACCGCTGTTGAGATCCAGTTCG
ATGTAACCCACTCGTGCACCCAACTGATCTTCAGCATCTTTTACTTTCACCAGCGTTTCTGGGTGAGCAA
AAACAGGAAGGCAAAATGCCGCAAAAAAGGGAATAAGGGCGACACGGAAATGTTGAATACTCATACTCTT
CCTTTTTCAATATTATTGAAGCATTTATCAGGGTTATTGTCTCATGAGCGGATACATATTTGAATGTATT
TAGAAAAATAAACAAATAGGGGTTCCGCGCACATTTCCCCGAAAAGTGCCACCTGACGTCTAAGAAACCA
TTATTATCATGACATTAACCTATAAAAATAGGCGTATCACGAGGCCCTTTCGTCTCGCGCGTTTCGGTGA
TGACGGTGAAAACCTCTGACACATGCAGCTCCCGGAGACGGTCACAGCTTGTCTGTAAGCGGATGCCGGG
AGCAGACAAGCCCGTCAGGGCGCGTCAGCGGGTGTTGGCGGGTGTCGGGGCTGGCTTAACTATGCGGCAT
CAGAGCAGATTGTACTGAGAGTGCACCATATGCGGTGTGAAATACCGCACAGATGCGTAAGGAGAAAATA
CCGCATCAGGCGCCATTCGCCATTCAGGCTGCGCAACTGTTGGGAAGGGCGATCGGTGCGGGCCTCTTCG
CTATTACGCCAGCTGGCGAAAGGGGGATGTGCTGCAAGGCGATTAAGTTGGGTAACGCCAGGGTTTTCCC
AGTCACGACGTTGTAAAACGACGGCGCAAGGAATGGTGCATGCAAGGAGATGGCGCCCAACAGTCCCCCG
GCCACGGGGCCTGCCACCATACCCACGCCGAAACAAGCGCTCATGAGCCCGAAGTGGCGAGCCCGATCTT
CCCCATCGGTGATGTCGGCGATATAGGCGCCAGCAACCGCACCTGTGGCGCCGGTGATGCCGGCCACGAT
GCGTCCGGCGTAGAGGCGATTAGTCCAATTTGTTAAAGACAGGATATCAGTGGTCCAGGCTCTAGTTTTG
ACTCAACAATATCACCAGCTGAAGCCTATAGAGTACGAGCCATAGATAAAATAAAAGATTTTATTTAGTC
TCCAGAAAAAGGGGGGAA
Features (pLannotate 1.2.2; 19 found; start..end, strand, type, name):
    579..920     +  misc_feature   MESV Ψ: packaging signal of murine embryonic stem cell virus
    987..1403    +  CDS            gag (truncated): truncated Moloney murine leukemia virus (MMLV) gag gene lacking the start codon
   1427..2143    +  CDS            EGFP: EGFP is a basic (constitutively fluorescent) green fluorescent protein published in 1996, derived from Aequorea victoria. It is reported to be a rapidly-maturing weak dimer with moderate acid sensitivity.
   2161..2660    +  promoter       PGK promoter: mouse phosphoglycerate kinase 1 promoter
   2681..3280    +  CDS            PuroR: puromycin N-acetyltransferase; pac from Streptomyces alboniger; confers resistance to puromycin
   3380..3894    +  LTR            3' LTR: 3' long terminal repeat from murine embryonic stem cell virus
   4087..4103    -  protein_bind   lac operator: The lac repressor binds to the lac operator to inhibit transcription in E. coli. This inhibition can be relieved by adding lactose or isopropyl-β-D-thiogalactopyranoside (IPTG). lac repressor encoded by lacI
   4111..4141    -  promoter       lac promoter: promoter for the E. coli lac operon
   4156..4177    -  protein_bind   CAP binding site: CAP binding activates transcription in the presence of cAMP. E. coli catabolite activator protein
   4190..4282    -  CDS            lacI (fragment): lac repressor; lacI; The lac repressor binds to the lac operator to inhibit transcription in E. coli. This inhibition can be relieved by adding lactose or isopropyl-β-D-thiogalactopyranoside (IPTG).
   4465..5053    -  rep_origin     ori: high-copy-number ColE1/pMB1/pBR322/pUC origin of replication
   5224..6084    -  CDS            AmpR: β-lactamase; bla; confers resistance to ampicillin, carbenicillin, and related antibiotics
   6085..6189    -  promoter       AmpR promoter: bla
   6284..6319    +  CDS            rop (fragment): Rop protein, which maintains plasmids at low copy number; rop
   6421..6520    +  misc_feature   bom (fragment): basis of mobility region from pBR322
   6526..6675    -  CDS            lacZα (fragment): LacZα fragment of β-galactosidase; lacZ fragment
   6675..6876    -  CDS            TcR (fragment): tetracycline efflux protein; tet; confers resistance to tetracycline
   6877..6975    +  CDS            env (fragment): murine leukemia virus gPr80 envelope polyprotein precursor; env; proteolytically cleaved into gp70SU and p15TM subunits
   7017..515     +  LTR            5' LTR (across the origin): 5' long terminal repeat from murine embryonic stem cell virus
