[The description below was written by a language model from this plasmid's Addgene catalogue record and pLannotate feature annotations shown in this document.]
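Description:
MSCV-6NBC-GFP-PGK-Puro-Barcode85 is a 7,018-nt gammaretroviral transfer plasmid built on the murine stem cell virus (MSCV) backbone, one member of a series in which each plasmid carries a distinct, defined synthetic six-nucleotide ("6N") barcode. In bacteria it is maintained through a high-copy ColE1/pUC-type origin and selected with ampicillin via β-lactamase. The remaining bacterial annotations (lac promoter/operator, and fragments of lacI, lacZα, rop, bom and TcR) are short backbone remnants with no apparent function in the design.

The proviral unit is flanked by 5′ and 3′ long terminal repeats from murine embryonic stem cell virus. Downstream of the 5′ LTR lie the Ψ packaging signal and a truncated, start-codon-less MMLV gag segment, which together promote efficient encapsidation of the genomic RNA when the plasmid is introduced into packaging cells that supply gag, pol and env in trans. EGFP follows and has no promoter of its own annotated, so it is presumably expressed from the 5′ LTR. An internal mouse PGK promoter then drives puromycin N-acetyltransferase, allowing drug selection of transduced cells. The barcode was cloned by restriction enzyme between BglII (destroyed) and EcoRI sites, but it is too short to be annotated in the feature table, so its exact position is not stated; the construct name suggests it sits just upstream of GFP.

After transduction and integration, each cell line variant carries a heritable, sequence-readable tag together with green fluorescence and puromycin resistance. According to the record, the purpose is to generate individually barcoded cell line variants, and the associated publication title concerns an in vivo multiplexed small-molecule screening platform.
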