Addgene plasmid #83762: MSCV-6NBC-GFP-PGK-Puro-Barcode85
Purpose: individual 6N barcode to make barcoded cell line variants
Depositing lab: Monte Winslow. Depositing organization: Stanford University. Publication: An in vivo multiplexed small-molecule screening platform. Gruner BM, Schulze CJ, Yang D, Ogasawara D, Dix MM, Rogers ZN, Chuang CH, McFarland CD, Chiou SH, Brown JM, Cravatt BF, Bogyo M, Winslow MM. Nat Methods. 2016 Sep 12. doi: 10.1038/nmeth.3992. PubMed 27617390.
Backbone
  Vector backbone: MSCV
  Vector type: Retroviral
  Selectable markers: Puromycin
Growth in bacteria
  Bacterial resistance: Ampicillin, 100 μg/mL
  Growth temperature: 37°C
  Growth strain: DH5alpha
  Copy number: High Copy
Gene/Insert
  Gene/Insert name: Barcode85
  Species: Synthetic
  Cloning method: Restriction Enzyme; 5′ cloning site BglII (destroyed during cloning); 3′ cloning site EcoRI (not destroyed)
  Sequencing primers: 5′ CCCTTGAACCTCCTCGTTCGACC
Terms and licenses: Academic/Nonprofit Terms; Industry Terms: Not Available to Industry
How to cite: MSCV-6NBC-GFP-PGK-Puro-Barcode85 was a gift from Monte Winslow (Addgene plasmid # 83762 ; http://n2t.net/addgene:83762 ; RRID:Addgene_83762)
