>Addgene plasmid #83762 | MSCV-6NBC-GFP-PGK-Puro-Barcode85 | addgene partial sequence | sequence record 165501 | pLXSN5 5'-CCCTTGAACCTCCTCGTTCGACC-3'
CAGCCCTCACTCCTTCTCTAGGCGCCGGAATTAGATCCAGTTATCCACCATGGTGAGCAAGGGCGAGGAG
CTGTTCACCGGGGTGGTGCCCATCCTGGTCGAGCTGGACGGCGACGTAAACGGCCACAAGTTCAGCGTGT
CCGGCGAGGGCGAGGGCGATGCCACCTACGGCAAGCTGACCCTGAAGTTCATCTGCACCACCGGCAAGCT
GCCCGTGCCCTGGCCCACCCTCGTGACCACCCTGACCTACGGCGTGCAGTGCTTCAGCCGCTACCCCGAC
CACATGAAGCAGCACGACTTCTTCAAGTCCGCCATGCCCGAAGGCTACGTCCAGGAGCGCACCATCTTCT
TCAAGGACGACGGCAACTACAAGACCCGCGCCGAGGTGAAGTTCGAGGGCGACACCCTGGTGAACCGCAT
CGAGCTGAAGGGCATCGACTTCAAGGAGGACGGCAACATCCTGGGGCACAAGCTGGAGTACAACTACAAC
AGCCACAACGTCTATATCATGGCCGACAAGCAGAAGAACGGCATCAAGGTGAACTTCAAGATCCGCCACA
ACATCGAGGACGGCAGCGTGCAGCTCGCCGACCACTACCAGCAGAACACCCCCATCGGCGACGGCCCCGT
GCTGCTGCCCGACAACCACTACCTGAGCACCCAGTCCGCCCTGAGCAAAGACCCCAACGAGAAGCGCGAT
CACATGGTCCTGCTGGAGTTCGTGACCGCCGCCGGGATCACTCTCGGCATGGACGAGCTGTACAAGTAGC
GGAGAATTCTACCGGGTAGGGGAGGCGCTTTTCCCAAGGCAGTCTGGAGCATGCGCTTTAG
